>Addgene plasmid #244826 | pHS23_10xHis_MBP_TEV_SpG-Cas9 | addgene full sequence | sequence record 486080 | Addgene NGS Result
GCGGTCCTCGCCGAAAATGACCCAGAGCGCTGCCGGCACCTGTCCTACGAGTTGCATGATAAAGAAGACA
GTCATAAGTGCGGCGACGATAGTCATGCCCCGCGCCCACCGGAAGGAGCTGACTGGGTTGAAGGCTCTCA
AGGGCATCGGTCGACGCTCTCCCTTATGCGACTCCTGCATTAGGAAGCAGCCCAGTAGTAGGTTGAGGCC
GTTGAGCACCGCCGCCGCAAGGAATGGTGCATGCAAGGAGATGGCGCCCAACAGTCCCCCGGCCACGGGG
CCTGCCACCATACCCACGCCGAAACAAGCGCTCATGAGCCCGAAGTGGCGAGCCCGATCTTCCCCATCGG
TGATGTCGGCGATATAGGCGCCAGCAACCGCACCTGTGGCGCCGGTGATGCCGGCCACGATGCGTCCGGC
GTAGAGGATCGAGATCTCGATCCCGCGAAATTAATACGACTCACTATAGGGAGACCACAACGGTTTCCCT
CTAGTGCCGGCTCCGGAGAGCTCTTTAATTAAGCGGCCGCCCTGCAGGACTCGAGTTCTAGAAATAATTT
TGTTTAACTTTAAGAAGGAGATATACATATGAAATCTTCTCACCATCACCATCACCATCACCATCACCAT
GGTTCTTCTATGAAAATCGAAGAAGGTAAACTGGTAATCTGGATTAACGGCGATAAAGGCTATAACGGTC
TCGCTGAAGTCGGTAAGAAATTCGAGAAAGATACCGGAATTAAAGTCACCGTTGAGCATCCGGATAAACT
GGAAGAGAAATTCCCACAGGTTGCGGCAACTGGCGATGGCCCTGACATTATCTTCTGGGCACACGACCGC
TTTGGTGGCTACGCTCAATCTGGCCTGTTGGCTGAAATCACCCCGGACAAAGCGTTCCAGGACAAGCTGT
ATCCGTTTACCTGGGATGCCGTACGTTACAACGGCAAGCTGATTGCTTACCCGATCGCTGTTGAAGCGTT
ATCGCTGATTTATAACAAAGATCTGCTGCCGAACCCGCCAAAAACCTGGGAAGAGATCCCGGCGCTGGAT
AAAGAACTGAAAGCGAAAGGTAAGAGCGCGCTGATGTTCAACCTGCAAGAACCGTACTTCACCTGGCCGC
TGATTGCTGCTGACGGGGGTTATGCGTTCAAGTATGAAAACGGCAAGTACGACATTAAAGACGTGGGCGT
GGATAACGCTGGCGCGAAAGCGGGTCTGACCTTCCTGGTTGACCTGATTAAAAACAAACACATGAATGCA
GACACCGATTACTCCATCGCAGAAGCTGCCTTTAATAAAGGCGAAACAGCGATGACCATCAACGGCCCGT
GGGCATGGTCCAACATCGACACCAGCAAAGTGAATTATGGTGTAACGGTACTGCCGACCTTCAAGGGTCA
ACCATCCAAACCGTTCGTTGGCGTGCTGAGCGCAGGTATTAACGCCGCCAGTCCGAACAAAGAGCTGGCA
AAAGAGTTCCTCGAAAACTATCTGCTGACTGATGAAGGTCTGGAAGCGGTTAATAAAGACAAACCGCTGG
GTGCCGTAGCGCTGAAGTCTTACGAGGAAGAGTTGGCGAAAGATCCACGTATTGCCGCCACTATGGAAAA
CGCCCAGAAAGGTGAAATCATGCCGAACATCCCGCAGATGTCCGCTTTCTGGTATGCCGTGCGTACTGCG
GTGATCAACGCCGCCAGCGGTCGTCAGACTGTCGATGAAGCCCTGAAAGACGCGCAGACTAATTCGAGCT
CGAACAACAACAACAATAACAATAACAACAACCTCGGGATCGAGGAAAACCTGTACTTCCAATCCAATGC
AATGGATAAGAAATACTCAATAGGCTTAGATATCGGCACAAATAGCGTCGGATGGGCGGTGATCACTGAT
GAATATAAGGTTCCGTCTAAAAAGTTCAAGGTTCTGGGAAATACAGACCGCCACAGTATCAAAAAAAATC
TTATAGGGGCTCTTTTATTTGACAGTGGAGAGACAGCGGAAGCGACTCGTCTCAAACGGACAGCTCGTAG
AAGGTATACACGTCGGAAGAATCGTATTTGTTATCTACAGGAGATTTTTTCAAATGAGATGGCGAAAGTA
GATGATAGTTTCTTTCATCGACTTGAAGAGTCTTTTTTGGTGGAAGAAGACAAGAAGCATGAACGTCATC
CTATTTTTGGAAATATAGTAGATGAAGTTGCTTATCATGAGAAATATCCAACTATCTATCATCTGCGAAA
AAAATTGGTAGATTCTACTGATAAAGCGGATTTGCGCTTAATCTATTTGGCCTTAGCGCATATGATTAAG
TTTCGTGGTCATTTTTTGATTGAGGGAGATTTAAATCCTGATAATAGTGATGTGGACAAACTATTTATCC
AGTTGGTACAAACCTACAATCAATTATTTGAAGAAAACCCTATTAACGCAAGTGGAGTAGATGCTAAAGC
GATTCTTTCTGCACGATTGAGTAAATCAAGACGATTAGAAAATCTCATTGCTCAGCTCCCCGGTGAGAAG
AAAAATGGCTTATTTGGGAATCTCATTGCTTTGTCATTGGGTTTGACCCCTAATTTTAAATCAAATTTTG
ATTTGGCAGAAGATGCTAAATTACAGCTTTCAAAAGATACTTACGATGATGATTTAGATAATTTATTGGC
GCAAATTGGAGATCAATATGCTGATTTGTTTTTGGCAGCTAAGAATTTATCAGATGCTATTTTACTTTCA
GATATCCTAAGAGTAAATACTGAAATAACTAAGGCTCCCCTATCAGCTTCAATGATTAAACGCTACGATG
AACATCATCAAGACTTGACTCTTTTAAAAGCTTTAGTTCGACAACAACTTCCAGAAAAGTATAAAGAAAT
CTTTTTTGATCAATCAAAAAACGGATATGCAGGTTATATTGATGGGGGAGCTAGCCAAGAAGAATTTTAT
AAATTTATCAAACCAATTTTAGAAAAAATGGATGGTACTGAGGAATTATTGGTGAAACTAAATCGTGAAG
ATTTGCTGCGCAAGCAACGGACCTTTGACAACGGCTCTATTCCCCATCAAATTCACTTGGGTGAGCTGCA
TGCTATTTTGAGAAGACAAGAAGACTTTTATCCATTTTTAAAAGACAATCGTGAGAAGATTGAAAAAATC
TTGACTTTTCGAATTCCTTATTATGTTGGTCCATTGGCGCGTGGCAATAGTCGTTTTGCATGGATGACTC
GGAAGTCTGAAGAAACAATTACCCCATGGAATTTTGAAGAAGTTGTCGATAAAGGTGCTTCAGCTCAATC
ATTTATTGAACGCATGACAAACTTTGATAAAAATCTTCCAAATGAAAAAGTACTACCAAAACATAGTTTG
CTTTATGAGTATTTTACGGTTTATAACGAATTGACAAAGGTCAAATATGTTACTGAAGGAATGCGAAAAC
CAGCATTTCTTTCAGGTGAACAGAAGAAAGCCATTGTTGATTTACTCTTCAAAACAAATCGAAAAGTAAC
CGTTAAGCAATTAAAAGAAGATTATTTCAAAAAAATAGAATGTTTTGATAGTGTTGAAATTTCAGGAGTT
GAAGATAGATTTAATGCTTCATTAGGTACCTACCATGATTTGCTAAAAATTATTAAAGATAAAGATTTTT
TGGATAATGAAGAAAATGAAGATATCTTAGAGGATATTGTTTTAACATTGACCTTATTTGAAGATAGGGA
GATGATTGAGGAAAGACTTAAAACATATGCTCACCTCTTTGATGATAAGGTGATGAAACAGCTTAAACGT
CGCCGTTATACTGGTTGGGGACGTTTGTCTCGAAAATTGATTAATGGTATTAGGGATAAGCAATCTGGCA
AAACAATATTAGATTTTTTGAAATCAGATGGTTTTGCCAATCGCAATTTTATGCAGCTGATCCATGATGA
TAGTTTGACATTTAAAGAAGACATTCAAAAAGCACAAGTGTCTGGACAAGGCGATAGTTTACATGAACAT
ATTGCAAATTTAGCTGGTAGCCCTGCTATTAAAAAAGGTATTTTACAGACTGTAAAAGTTGTTGATGAAT
TGGTCAAAGTAATGGGGCGGCATAAGCCAGAAAATATCGTTATTGAAATGGCACGTGAAAATCAGACAAC
TCAAAAGGGCCAGAAAAATTCGCGAGAGCGTATGAAACGAATCGAAGAAGGTATCAAAGAATTAGGAAGT
CAGATTCTTAAAGAGCATCCTGTTGAAAATACTCAATTGCAAAATGAAAAGCTCTATCTCTATTATCTCC
AAAATGGAAGAGACATGTATGTGGACCAAGAATTAGATATTAATCGTTTAAGTGATTATGATGTCGATCA
CATTGTTCCACAAAGTTTCCTTAAAGACGATTCAATAGACAATAAGGTCTTAACGCGTTCTGATAAAAAT
CGTGGTAAATCGGATAACGTTCCAAGTGAAGAAGTAGTCAAAAAGATGAAAAACTATTGGAGACAACTTC
TAAACGCCAAGTTAATCACTCAACGTAAGTTTGATAATTTAACGAAAGCTGAACGTGGAGGTTTGAGTGA
ACTTGATAAAGCTGGTTTTATCAAACGCCAATTGGTTGAAACTCGCCAAATCACTAAGCATGTGGCACAA
ATTTTGGATAGTCGCATGAATACTAAATACGATGAAAATGATAAACTTATTCGAGAGGTTAAAGTGATTA
CCTTAAAATCTAAATTAGTTTCTGACTTCCGAAAAGATTTCCAATTCTATAAAGTACGTGAGATTAACAA
TTACCATCATGCCCATGATGCGTATCTAAATGCCGTCGTTGGAACTGCTTTGATTAAGAAATATCCAAAA
CTTGAATCGGAGTTTGTCTATGGTGATTATAAAGTTTATGATGTTCGTAAAATGATTGCTAAGTCTGAGC
AAGAAATAGGCAAAGCAACCGCAAAATATTTCTTTTACTCTAATATCATGAACTTCTTCAAAACAGAAAT
TACACTTGCAAATGGAGAGATTCGCAAACGCCCTCTAATCGAAACTAATGGGGAAACTGGAGAAATTGTC
TGGGATAAAGGGCGAGATTTTGCCACAGTGCGCAAAGTATTGTCCATGCCCCAAGTCAATATTGTCAAGA
AAACAGAAGTACAGACAGGCGGATTCTCCAAGGAGTCAATTTTACCAAAAAGAAATTCGGACAAGCTTAT
TGCTCGTAAAAAAGACTGGGATCCAAAAAAATATGGTGGTTTTCTGTGGCCAACGGTAGCTTATTCAGTC
CTAGTGGTTGCTAAGGTGGAAAAAGGGAAATCGAAGAAGTTAAAATCCGTTAAAGAGTTACTAGGGATCA
CAATTATGGAAAGAAGTTCCTTTGAAAAAAATCCGATTGACTTTTTAGAAGCTAAAGGATATAAGGAAGT
TAAAAAAGACTTAATCATTAAACTACCTAAATATAGTCTTTTTGAGTTAGAAAACGGTCGTAAACGGATG
CTGGCTAGTGCCAAACAGTTACAAAAAGGAAATGAGCTGGCTCTGCCAAGCAAATATGTGAATTTTTTAT
ATTTAGCTAGTCATTATGAAAAGTTGAAGGGTAGTCCAGAAGATAACGAACAAAAACAATTGTTTGTGGA
GCAGCATAAGCATTATTTAGATGAGATTATTGAGCAAATCAGTGAATTTTCTAAGCGTGTTATTTTAGCA
GATGCCAATTTAGATAAAGTTCTTAGTGCATATAACAAACATAGAGACAAACCAATACGTGAACAAGCAG
AAAATATTATTCATTTATTTACGTTGACGAATCTTGGAGCTCCCGCTGCTTTTAAATATTTTGATACAAC
AATTGATCGTAAACAGTATCGTTCTACAAAAGAAGTTTTAGATGCCACTCTTATCCATCAATCCATCACT
GGTCTTTATGAAACACGCATTGATTTGAGTCAGCTAGGAGGTGACTAATAACATTGGAAGTGGATAACGG
ATCCGCGATCGCGGCGCGCCACCTGGTGGCCGGCCGGTACCACGCGTGCGCGCTGATCCGGCTGCTAACA
AAGCCCGAAAGGAAGCTGAGTTGGCTGCTGCCACCGCTGAGCAATAACTAGCATAACCCCTTGGGGCCTC
TAAACGGGTCTTGAGGGGTTTTTTGCTGAAAGGAGGAACTATATCCGGATATCCACAGGACGGGTGTGGT
CGCCATGATCGCGTAGTCGATAGTGGCTCCAAGTAGCGAAGCGAGCAGGACTGGGCGGCGGCCAAAGCGG
TCGGACAGTGCTCCGAGAACGGGTGCGCATAGAAATTGCATCAACGCATATAGCGCTAGCAGCACGCCAT
AGTGACTGGCGATGCTGTCGGAATGGACGATATCCCGCAAGAGGCCCGGCAGTACCGGCATAACCAAGCC
TATGCCTACAGCATCCAGGGTGACGGTGCCGAGGATGACGATGAGCGCATTGTTAGATTTCATACACGGT
GCCTGACTGCGTTAGCAATTTAACTGTGATAAACTACCGCATTAAAGCTTATCGATGATAAGCTGTCAAA
CATGAGAATTCTTGAAGACGAAAGGGCCTCGTGATACGCCTATTTTTATAGGTTAATGTCATGATAATAA
TGGTTTCTTAGACGTCAGGTGGCACTTTTCGGGGAAATGTGCGCGGAACCCCTATTTGTTTATTTTTCTA
AATACATTCAAATATGTATCCGCTCATGAGACAATAACCCTGATAAATGCTTCAATAACATTGAAAAAGG
AAGAGTATGAGTATTCAACATTTCCGTGTCGCCCTTATTCCCTTTTTTGCGGCATTTTGCCTTCCTGTTT
TTGCTCACCCAGAAACGCTGGTGAAAGTAAAAGATGCTGAAGATCAGTTGGGTGCACGAGTGGGTTACAT
CGAACTGGATCTCAACAGCGGTAAGATCCTTGAGAGTTTTCGCCCCGAAGAACGTTTTCCAATGATGAGC
ACTTTTAAAGTTCTGCTATGTGGCGCGGTATTATCCCGTGTTGACGCCGGGCAAGAGCAACTCGGTCGCC
GCATACACTATTCTCAGAATGACTTGGTTGAGTACTCACCAGTCACAGAAAAGCATCTTACGGATGGCAT
GACAGTAAGAGAATTATGCAGTGCTGCCATAACCATGAGTGATAACACTGCGGCCAACTTACTTCTGACA
ACGATCGGAGGACCGAAGGAGCTAACCGCTTTTTTGCACAACATGGGGGATCATGTAACTCGCCTTGATC
GTTGGGAACCGGAGCTGAATGAAGCCATACCAAACGACGAGCGTGACACCACGATGCCTGCAGCAATGGC
AACAACGTTGCGCAAACTATTAACTGGCGAACTACTTACTCTAGCTTCCCGGCAACAATTAATAGACTGG
ATGGAGGCGGATAAAGTTGCAGGACCACTTCTGCGCTCGGCCCTTCCGGCTGGCTGGTTTATTGCTGATA
AATCTGGAGCCGGTGAGCGTGGGTCTCGCGGTATCATTGCAGCACTGGGGCCAGATGGTAAGCCCTCCCG
TATCGTAGTTATCTACACGACGGGGAGTCAGGCAACTATGGATGAACGAAATAGACAGATCGCTGAGATA
GGTGCCTCACTGATTAAGCATTGGTAACTGTCAGACCAAGTTTACTCATATATACTTTAGATTGATTTAA
AACTTCATTTTTAATTTAAAAGGATCTAGGTGAAGATCCTTTTTGATAATCTCATGACCAAAATCCCTTA
ACGTGAGTTTTCGTTCCACTGAGCGTCAGACCCCGTAGAAAAGATCAAAGGATCTTCTTGAGATCCTTTT
TTTCTGCGCGTAATCTGCTGCTTGCAAACAAAAAAACCACCGCTACCAGCGGTGGTTTGTTTGCCGGATC
AAGAGCTACCAACTCTTTTTCCGAAGGTAACTGGCTTCAGCAGAGCGCAGATACCAAATACTGTCCTTCT
AGTGTAGCCGTAGTTAGGCCACCACTTCAAGAACTCTGTAGCACCGCCTACATACCTCGCTCTGCTAATC
CTGTTACCAGTGGCTGCTGCCAGTGGCGATAAGTCGTGTCTTACCGGGTTGGACTCAAGACGATAGTTAC
CGGATAAGGCGCAGCGGTCGGGCTGAACGGGGGGTTCGTGCACACAGCCCAGCTTGGAGCGAACGACCTA
CACCGAACTGAGATACCTACAGCGTGAGCTATGAGAAAGCGCCACGCTTCCCGAAGGGAGAAAGGCGGAC
AGGTATCCGGTAAGCGGCAGGGTCGGAACAGGAGAGCGCACGAGGGAGCTTCCAGGGGGAAACGCCTGGT
ATCTTTATAGTCCTGTCGGGTTTCGCCACCTCTGACTTGAGCGTCGATTTTTGTGATGCTCGTCAGGGGG
GCGGAGCCTATGGAAAAACGCCAGCAACGCGGCCTTTTTACGGTTCCTGGCCTTTTGCTGGCCTTTTGCT
CACATGTTCTTTCCTGCGTTATCCCCTGATTCTGTGGATAACCGTATTACCGCCTTTGAGTGAGCTGATA
CCGCTCGCCGCAGCCGAACGACCGAGCGCAGCGAGTCAGTGAGCGAGGAAGCGGAAGAGCGCCTGATGCG
GTATTTTCTCCTTACGCATCTGTGCGGTATTTCACACCGCAATGGTGCACTCTCAGTACAATCTGCTCTG
ATGCCGCATAGTTAAGCCAGTATACACTCCGCTATCGCTACGTGACTGGGTCATGGCTGCGCCCCGACAC
CCGCCAACACCCGCTGACGCGCCCTGACGGGCTTGTCTGCTCCCGGCATCCGCTTACAGACAAGCTGTGA
CCGTCTCCGGGAGCTGCATGTGTCAGAGGTTTTCACCGTCATCACCGAAACGCGCGAGGCAGCTGCGGTA
AAGCTCATCAGCGTGGTCGTGAAGCGATTCACAGATGTCTGCCTGTTCATCCGCGTCCAGCTCGTTGAGT
TTCTCCAGAAGCGTTAATGTCTGGCTTCTGATAAAGCGGGCCATGTTAAGGGCGGTTTTTTCCTGTTTGG
TCACTGATGCCTCCGTGTAAGGGGGATTTCTGTTCATGGGGGTAATGATACCGATGAAACGAGAGAGGAT
GCTCACGATACGGGTTACTGATGATGAACATGCCCGGTTACTGGAACGTTGTGAGGGTAAACAACTGGCG
GTATGGATGCGGCGGGACCAGAGAAAAATCACTCAGGGTCAATGCCAGCGCTTCGTTAATACAGATGTAG
GTGTTCCACAGGGTAGCCAGCAGCATCCTGCGATGCAGATCCGGAACATAATGGTGCAGGGCGCTGACTT
CCGCGTTTCCAGACTTTACGAAACACGGAAACCGAAGACCATTCATGTTGTTGCTCAGGTCGCAGACGTT
TTGCAGCAGCAGTCGCTTCACGTTCGCTCGCGTATCGGTGATTCATTCTGCTAACCAGTAAGGCAACCCC
GCCAGCCTAGCCGGGTCCTCAACGACAGGAGCACGATCATGCGCACCCGTGGCCAGGACCCAACGCTGCC
CGAGATGCGCCGCGTGCGGCTGCTGGAGATGGCGGACGCGATGGATATGTTCTGCCAAGGGTTGGTTTGC
GCATTCACAGTTCTCCGCAAGAATTGATTGGCTCCAATTCTTGGAGTGGTGAATCCGTTAGCGAGGTGCC
GCCGGCTTCCATTCAGGTCGAGGTGGCCCGGCTCCATGCACCGCGACGCAACGCGGGGAGGCAGACAAGG
TATAGGGCGGCGCCTACAATCCATGCCAACCCGTTCCATGTGCTCGCCGAGGCGGCATAAATCGCCGTGA
CGATCAGCGGTCCAATGATCGAAGTTAGGCTGGTAAGAGCCGCGAGCGATCCTTGAAGCTGTCCCTGATG
GTCGTCATCTACCTGCCTGGACAGCATGGCCTGCAACGCGGGCATCCCGATGCCGCCGGAAGCGAGAAGA
ATCATAATGGGGAAGGCCATCCAGCCTCGCGTCGCGAACGCCAGCAAGACGTAGCCCAGCGCGTCGGCCG
CCATGCCGGCGATAATGGCCTGCTTCTCGCCGAAACGTTTGGTGGCGGGACCAGTGACGAAGGCTTGAGC
GAGGGCGTGCAAGATTCCGAATACCGCAAGCGACAGGCCGATCATCGTCGCGCTCCAGCGAAA
Features (pLannotate 1.2.2; 17 found; start..end, strand, type, name):
    452..470     +  promoter       T7 promoter: promoter for bacteriophage T7 RNA polymerase
    559..581     +  RBS            RBS: efficient ribosome binding site from bacteriophage T7 gene 10 (Olins and Rangwala, 1989)
    601..630     +  CDS            10xHis: 10xHis affinity tag
    640..1740    +  CDS            MBP: maltose binding protein from E. coli; malE (mutated); This version of the gene does not encode a signal sequence, so MBP will remain in the cytosol.
   1795..1811    +  CDS            TEV site (fragment): tobacco etch virus (TEV) protease recognition and cleavage site
   1822..5926    +  CDS            Cas9 (fragment): Cas9 (Csn1) endonuclease from the Streptococcus pyogenes Type II CRISPR/Cas system generates RNA-guided double strand breaks in DNA
   6011..6060    +  CDS            SET1 (fragment): solubility-enhancement tag derived from T7 phage gene 10B
   6068..6115    +  terminator     T7 terminator: transcription terminator for bacteriophage T7 RNA polymerase
   6141..6433    -  CDS            TcR (fragment): tetracycline efflux protein; tet; confers resistance to tetracycline
   6481..6509    -  promoter       tet promoter: E. coli promoter for tetracycline efflux protein gene
   6622..6726    +  promoter       AmpR promoter: bla
   6727..7587    +  CDS            AmpR: β-lactamase; bla; confers resistance to ampicillin, carbenicillin, and related antibiotics
   7758..8346    +  rep_origin     ori: high-copy-number ColE1/pMB1/pBR322/pUC origin of replication
   8532..8671    -  misc_feature   bom: basis of mobility region from pBR322
   8773..8964    -  CDS            rop: Rop protein, which maintains plasmids at low copy number; rop
   8981..9361    +  CDS            YPB1_ECOLX: Protein predicted: Swiss-Prot protein existence level 4. From Escherichia coli.
   9603..430     -  CDS            TcR (fragment) (across the origin): tetracycline efflux protein; tet; confers resistance to tetracycline
