[The description below was written by a language model from this plasmid's Addgene catalogue record and pLannotate feature annotations shown in this document.]
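Description:
pHS23_10xHis_MBP_TEV_SpG-Cas9 is a bacterial expression plasmid of about 10 kb, built on the p2CT backbone, for producing recombinant SpG Cas9 in E. coli for purification. It is propagated under ampicillin selection through a β-lactamase (AmpR) cassette and replicates from a ColE1/pMB1-type origin. The backbone also carries pBR322-derived elements: the bom mobility region, the rop gene, and fragments of the tetracycline resistance gene with its promoter, which appear to be non-functional remnants. The catalogue lists the plasmid as high copy, although rop is normally associated with reduced copy number.

The expression cassette is driven by a T7 promoter followed by the phage T7 gene 10 ribosome binding site, so expression requires a host that supplies T7 RNA polymerase. The open reading frame encodes an N-terminal 10xHis tag, a cytosolic maltose binding protein lacking its signal sequence, a TEV protease recognition site, and Streptococcus pyogenes Cas9, and it is closed by a T7 terminator. The His tag allows metal-affinity capture, MBP generally aids solubility and yield, and TEV cleavage lets both be removed to release Cas9. The short annotation matching a T7 gene 10B-derived solubility tag just upstream of the terminator is probably vector-derived sequence rather than part of the fusion.

The Cas9 carries D1135L, S1136W, G1218K, E1219Q, R1335Q and T1337R, which define the SpG variant, engineered to relax PAM recognition from NGG to NGN. The insert was assembled by Gibson cloning. The purified protein would suit in vitro biochemical studies or assembly of ribonucleoprotein complexes; the associated publication concerns target capture by Cas9 in genome editing.
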