Addgene plasmid #244826: pHS23_10xHis_MBP_TEV_SpG-Cas9
Purpose: Bacterial expression of SpG Cas9 for protein purification
Depositing lab: Jennifer Doudna. Depositing organization: University of California, Berkeley. Publication: Rapid two-step target capture ensures efficient CRISPR-Cas9-guided genome editing. Shi H, Al-Sayyad N, Wasko KM, Trinidad MI, Doherty EE, Vohra K, Boger RS, Colognori D, Cofsky JC, Skopintsev P, Bryant Z, Doudna JA. Mol Cell. 2025 May 1;85(9):1730-1742.e9. doi: 10.1016/j.molcel.2025.03.024. Epub 2025 Apr 23. PubMed 40273916.
Backbone
  Vector backbone: p2CT
  Vector type: Bacterial Expression, CRISPR
Growth in bacteria
  Bacterial resistance: Ampicillin, 100 μg/mL
  Growth temperature: 37°C
  Growth strain: DH5alpha
  Copy number: High Copy
Gene/Insert
  Gene/Insert name: SpG Cas9
  Species: Streptococcus pyogenes
  Mutation: D1135L/S1136W/G1218K/E1219Q/R1335Q/T1337R
  Promoter: T7
  Tag / fusion protein: 10xHis-MBP (N terminal on insert)
  Cloning method: Gibson Cloning
Terms and licenses: Academic/Nonprofit Terms; Industry Terms: Not Available to Industry
How to cite: pHS23_10xHis_MBP_TEV_SpG-Cas9 was a gift from Jennifer Doudna (Addgene plasmid # 244826 ; http://n2t.net/addgene:244826 ; RRID:Addgene_244826)
